>Addgene plasmid #194178 | pCMV6-MPP8-10xHis | addgene full sequence | sequence record 382028 | Addgene NGS Result
AACAAAATATTAACGCTTACAATTTCCATTCGCCATTCAGGCTGCGCAACTGTTGGGAAGGGCGATCGGT
GCGGGCCTCTTCGCTATTACGCCAGCTGGCGAAAGGGGGATGTGCTGCAAGGCGATTAAGTTGGGTAACG
CCAGGGTTTTCCCAGTCACGACGTTGTAAAACGACGGCCAGTGCCAAGCTGATCTATACATTGAATCAAT
ATTGGCAATTAGCCATATTAGTCATTGGTTATATAGCATAAATCAATATTGGCTATTGGCCATTGCATAC
GTTGTATCTATATCATAATATGTACATTTATATTGGCTCATGTCCAATATGACCGCCATGTTGACATTGA
TTATTGACTAGTTATTAATAGTAATCAATTACGGGGTCATTAGTTCATAGCCCATATATGGAGTTCCGCG
TTACATAACTTACGGTAAATGGCCCGCCTGGCTGACCGCCCAACGACCCCCGCCCATTGACGTCAATAAT
GACGTATGTTCCCATAGTAACGCCAATAGGGACTTTCCATTGACGTCAATGGGTGGAGTATTTACGGTAA
ACTGCCCACTTGGCAGTACATCAAGTGTATCATATGCCAAGTCCGCCCCCTATTGACGTCAATGACGGTA
AATGGCCCGCCTGGCATTATGCCCAGTACATGACCTTACGGGACTTTCCTACTTGGCAGTACATCTACGT
ATTAGTCATCGCTATTACCATGGTGATGCGGTTTTGGCAGTACACCAATGGGCGTGGATAGCGGTTTGAC
TCACGGGGATTTCCAAGTCTCCACCCCATTGACGTCAATGGGAGTTTGTTTTGGCACCAAAATCAACGGG
ACTTTCCAAAATGTCGTAATAACCCCGCCCCGTTGACGCAAATGGGCGGTAGGCGTGTACGGTGGGAGGT
CTATATAAGCAGAGCTCGTTTAGTGAACCGTCAGAATTTTGTAATACGACTCACTATAGGGCGGCCGGGA
ATTCGTCGACTGGATCCAGTACCGAGGAGATCTGCGCCGCGATCGCCATGGAGCAGGTTGCGGAGGGAGC
AAGGGTGACCGCAGTCCCTGTGTCAGCTGCCGACAGCACTGAGGAGTTGGCCGAAGTCGAAGAAGGAGTT
GGAGTAGTGGGCGAAGATAATGACGCAGCCGCGAGAGGAGCGGAGGCCTTTGGCGACAGTGAGGAGGACG
GAGAGGATGTGTTCGAGGTGGAGAAGATCCTGGACATGAAGACCGAGGGGGGTAAAGTTCTTTACAAAGT
TCGCTGGAAAGGCTATACATCGGATGATGATACCTGGGAGCCCGAGATTCACCTGGAGGACTGTAAAGAA
GTGCTTCTTGAATTTAGGAAGAAAATTGCAGAGAACAAAGCCAAAGCAGTCAGGAAGGATATTCAGAGAC
TATCCTTAAATAACGACATATTTGAGGCGAACTCTGATAGCGATCAGCAAAGTGAGACAAAAGAAGATAC
TTCCCCAAAGAAGAAAAAGAAAAAATTGAGGCAGAGAGAAGAGAAAAGCCCAGATGATCTGAAAAAGAAA
AAAGCAAAGGCCGGGAAGCTAAAAGACAAGTCCAAACCAGACCTGGAGAGCTCCTTGGAAAGTTTAGTTT
TTGATTTAAGGACAAAGAAAAGAATTTCTGAAGCCAAAGAAGAACTAAAGGAGTCCAAAAAGCCCAAAAA
AGATGAAGTAAAAGAAACAAAAGAATTAAAGAAAGTTAAAAAGGGTGAAATAAGAGATTTAAAGACGAAA
ACAAGAGAAGATCCCAAAGAAAATAGAAAAACAAAAAAAGAAAAATTTGTCGAATCCCAGGTGGAATCTG
AATCAAGTGTACTTAATGATTCTCCCTTTCCAGAGGATGACAGTGAAGGGCTACATTCCGACAGCAGAGA
AGAGAAACAAAACACTAAAAGTGCAAGAGAGAGAGCAGGGCAGGACATGGGGCTGGAGCATGGCTTTGAG
AAGCCCCTAGACAGTGCCATGAGTGCTGAGGAGGATACCGATGTCAGAGGCAGGAGGAAAAAGAAGACCC
CGAGAAAGGCTGAGGACACTAGAGAGAACAGGAAGCTAGAGAACAAGAACGCTTTCTTAGAGAAGAAAAC
TGTGCCTAAAAAGCAGAGGAATCAAGACAGAAGCAAAAGTGCTGCAGAGTTAGAGAAGCTGATGCCTGTA
TCTGCCCAAACGCCAAAGGGCCGGAGGTTGAGCGGGGAAGAGAGAGGCCTCTGGTCCACGGACTCAGCCG
AGGAGGACAAAGAAACCAAAAGAAATGAATCCAAAGAAAAATATCAGAAAAGGCATGATTCTGACAAGGA
AGAAAAAGGCAGAAAAGAGCCAAAAGGATTAAAGACACTTAAGGAAATCAGAAATGCATTTGATTTATTT
AAATTAACTCCAGAAGAAAAAAATGATGTTTCTGAGAATAATCGGAAAAGGGAAGAAATACCACTGGATT
TTAAAACCATAGACGATCACAAAACCAAGGAAAACAAACAGTCACTTAAAGAAAGGAGAAACACCAGAGA
CGAAACGGATACTTGGGCATACATTGCTGCAGAAGGTGATCAGGAGGTTTTAGACAGCGTGTGCCAAGCA
GATGAGAATTCAGATGGCAGGCAGCAGATTCTGAGTTTGGGCATGGACCTGCAGTTGGAATGGATGAAGT
TGGAAGATTTCCAAAAGCACCTTGATGGGAAAGATGAGAATTTTGCTGCAACAGATGCAATTCCAAGTAA
TGTGTTAAGGGATGCTGTGAAAAATGGGGATTATATTACTGTAAAAGTTGCACTTAATTCAAATGAAGAA
TATAACCTGGACCAAGAGGATTCCAGTGGAATGACACTGGTGATGCTTGCCGCCGCCGGAGGGCAGGACG
ACCTCCTGCGACTCCTCATCACAAAAGGCGCGAAAGTGAACGGTCGGCAGAAGAACGGGACCACCGCCCT
CATTCATGCTGCAGAGAAGAACTTTTTAACAACAGTGGCTATTCTTTTGGAAGCAGGAGCTTTTGTAAAT
GTCCAGCAAAGCAATGGTGAGACTGCACTGATGAAGGCCTGTAAAAGAGGAAATTCAGACATCGTACGAC
TCGTAATTGAATGTGGAGCTGACTGCAATATTTTGTCAAAGCACCAGAATAGTGCCCTGCACTTTGCGAA
GCAGTCTAACAATGTGCTTGTGTACGACTTGCTGAAGAACCATTTAGAGACACTTTCAAGAGTAGCAGAA
GAGACAATAAAGGATTACTTTGAAGCTCGCCTTGCTCTGCTAGAACCAGTTTTTCCAATCGCATGTCATC
GACTCTGTGAGGGTCCAGATTTTTCAACAGATTTCAATTACAAACCCCCACAGAACATACCAGAAGGCTC
TGGCATCCTGCTGTTTATCTTCCATGCAAACTTTTTGGGTAAAGAAGTTATTGCTCGGCTCTGTGGACCG
TGTAGTGTACAAGCTGTAGTTCTGAATGATAAATTTCAGCTTCCTGTTTTTCTGGACAGTCATTTTGTTT
ACTCATTCAGCCCTGTTGCAGGTCCCAATAAACTCTTCATAAGGTTGACAGAAGCACCCTCTGCCAAGGT
TAAGTTGCTAATAGGTGCATACAGAGTGCAGCTGCAGGGGGGTGGAGGCTCTCACCATCACCACCATCAT
CACCACCATCACTAAACGGCCGGCCGCGGTCATAGCTGTTTCCTGAACAGATCCCGGGTGGCATCCCTGT
GACCCCTCCCCAGTGCCTCTCCTGGCCCTGGAAGTTGCCACTCCAGTGCCCACCAGCCTTGTCCTAATAA
AATTAAGTTGCATCATTTTGTCTGACTAGGTGTCCTTCTATAATATTATGGGGTGGAGGGGGGTGGTATG
GAGCAAGGGGCAAGTTGGGAAGACAACCTGTAGGGCCTGCGGGGTCTATTGGGAACCAAGCTGGAGTGCA
GTGGCACAATCTTGGCTCACTGCAATCTCCGCCTCCTGGGTTCAAGCGATTCTCCTGCCTCAGCCTCCCG
AGTTGTTGGGATTCCAGGCATGCATGACCAGGCTCAGCTAATTTTTGTTTTTTTGGTAGAGACGGGGTTT
CACCATATTGGCCAGGCTGGTCTCCAACTCCTAATCTCAGGTGATCTACCCACCTTGGCCTCCCAAATTG
CTGGGATTACAGGCGTGAACCACTGCTCCCTTCCCTGTCCTTCTGATTTTAAAATAACTATACCAGCAGG
AGGACGTCCAGACACAGCATAGGCTACCTGGCCATGCCCAACCGGTGGGACATTTGAGTTGCTTGCTTGG
CACTGTCCTCTCATGCGTTGGGTCCACTCAGTAGATGCCTGTTGAATTGGGTACGCGGCCAGCGGCGAGC
GGTATCAGCTCACTCAAAGGCGGTAATACGGTTATCCACAGAATCAGGGGATAACGCAGGAAAGAACATG
TGAGCAAAAGGCCAGCAAAAGGCCAGGAACCGTAAAAAGGCCGCGTTGCTGGCGTTTTTCCATAGGCTCC
GCCCCCCTGACGAGCATCACAAAAATCGACGCTCAAGTCAGAGGTGGCGAAACCCGACAGGACTATAAAG
ATACCAGGCGTTTCCCCCTGGAAGCTCCCTCGTGCGCTCTCCTGTTCCGACCCTGCCGCTTACCGGATAC
CTGTCCGCCTTTCTCCCTTCGGGAAGCGTGGCGCTTTCTCATAGCTCACGCTGTAGGTATCTCAGTTCGG
TGTAGGTCGTTCGCTCCAAGCTGGGCTGTGTGCACGAACCCCCCGTTCAGCCCGACCGCTGCGCCTTATC
CGGTAACTATCGTCTTGAGTCCAACCCGGTAAGACACGACTTATCGCCACTGGCAGCAGCCACTGGTAAC
AGGATTAGCAGAGCGAGGTATGTAGGCGGTGCTACAGAGTTCTTGAAGTGGTGGCCTAACTACGGCTACA
CTAGAAGAACAGTATTTGGTATCTGCGCTCTGCTGAAGCCAGTTACCTTCGGAAAAAGAGTTGGTAGCTC
TTGATCCGGCAAACAAACCACCGCTGGTAGCGGTGGTTTTTTTGTTTGCAAGCAGCAGATTACGCGCAGA
AAAAAAGGATCTCAAGAAGATCCTTTGATCTTTTCTACGGGGTCTGACGCTCAGTGGAACGAAAACTCAC
GTTAAGGGATTTTGGTCATGAGATTATCAAAAAGGATCTTCACCTAGATCCTTTTAAATTAAAAATGAAG
TTTTAAATCAATCTAAAGTATATATGAGTAACCTGAGGCTATGGCAGGGCCTGCCGCCCCGACGTTGGCT
GCGAGCCCTGGGCCTTCACCCGAACTTGGGGGGTGGGGTGGGGAAAAGGAAGAAACGCGGGCGTATTGGC
CCCAATGGGGTCTCGGTGGGGTATCGACAGAGTGCCAGCCCTGGGACCGAACCCCGCGTTTATGAACAAA
CGACCCAACACCGTGCGTTTTATTCTGTCTTTTTATTGCCGTCATAGCGCGGGTTCCTTCCGGTATTGTC
TCCTTCCGTGTTTCAGTTAGCCTCCCCCTAGGGTGGGCGAAGAACTCCAGCATGAGATCCCCGCGCTGGA
GGATCATCCAGCCGGCGTCCCGGAAAACGATTCCGAAGCCCAACCTTTCATAGAAGGCGGCGGTGGAATC
GAAATCTCGTGATGGCAGGTTGGGCGTCGCTTGGTCGGTCATTTCGAACCCCAGAGTCCCGCTCAGAAGA
ACTCGTCAAGAAGGCGATAGAAGGCGATGCGCTGCGAATCGGGAGCGGCGATACCGTAAAGCACGAGGAA
GCGGTCAGCCCATTCGCCGCCAAGCTCTTCAGCAATATCACGGGTAGCCAACGCTATGTCCTGATAGCGA
TCCGCCACACCCAGCCGGCCACAGTCGATGAATCCAGAAAAGCGGCCATTTTCCACCATGATATTCGGCA
AGCAGGCATCGCCATGGGTCACGACGAGATCCTCGCCGTCGGGCATGCTCGCCTTGAGCCTGGCGAACAG
TTCGGCTGGCGCGAGCCCCTGATGCTCTTCGTCCAGATCATCCTGATCGACAAGACCGGCTTCCATCCGA
GTACGTGCTCGCTCGATGCGATGTTTCGCTTGGTGGTCGAATGGGCAGGTAGCCGGATCAAGCGTATGCA
GCCGCCGCATTGCATCAGCCATGATGGATACTTTCTCGGCAGGAGCAAGGTGAGATGACAGGAGATCCTG
CCCCGGCACTTCGCCCAATAGCAGCCAGTCCCTTCCCGCTTCAGTGACAACGTCGAGCACAGCTGCGCAA
GGAACGCCCGTCGTGGCCAGCCACGATAGCCGCGCTGCCTCGTCTTGCAGTTCATTCAGGGCACCGGACA
GGTCGGTCTTGACAAAAAGAACCGGGCGCCCCTGCGCTGACAGCCGGAACACGGCGGCATCAGAGCAGCC
GATTGTCTGTTGTGCCCAGTCATAGCCGAATAGCCTCTCCACCCAAGCGGCCGGAGAACCTGCGTGCAAT
CCATCTTGTTCAATCATGCGAAACGATCCTCATCCTGTCTCTTGATCGATCTTTGCAAAAGCCTAGGCCT
CCAAAAAAGCCTCCTCACTACTTCTGGAATAGCTCAGAGGCCGAGGCGGCCTCGGCCTCTGCATAAATAA
AAAAAATTAGTCAGCCATGGGGCGGAGAATGGGCGGAACTGGGCGGAGTTAGGGGCGGGATGGGCGGAGT
TAGGGGCGGGACTATGGTTGCTGACTAATTGAGATGCATGCTTTGCATACTTCTGCCTGCTGGGGAGCCT
GGGGACTTTCCACACCTGGTTGCTGACTAATTGAGATGCATGCTTTGCATACTTCTGCCTGCTGGGGAGC
CTGGGGACTTTCCACACCCTAACTGACACACATTCCACAGCTGGTTCTTTCCGCCTCAGGACTCTTCCTT
TTTCAATATTATTGAAGCATTTATCAGGGTTATTGTCTCATGAGCGGATACATATTTGAATGTATTTAGA
AAAATAAACAAATAGGGGTTCCGCGCACATTTCCCCGAAAAGTGCCACCTG
[124 nt withheld, positions 6982-7105]
C
[91 nt withheld, positions 7107-7197]
A
[49 nt withheld, positions 7199-7247]
CCTTTGACGTTGGAGTCCACGTTCTTT
[37 nt withheld, positions 7275-7311]
ACCCTATCTCGGTCTATTCTTTTGATTTATAAGGGATTTTGCCGATTTCGGCCTATTGGTTAAAAAATGA
GCTGATTTAACAAAAATTTAACGCGAATTTT
Features (pLannotate 1.2.2; 15 found; start..end, strand, type, name):
      1..25      +  rep_origin     M13 ori (fragment): M13 bacteriophage origin of replication; arrow indicates direction of (+) strand synthesis
     29..183     -  CDS            lacZα (fragment): LacZα fragment of β-galactosidase; lacZ fragment
    343..722     +  enhancer       CMV enhancer: human cytomegalovirus immediate early enhancer
    724..923     +  promoter       CMV promoter: human cytomegalovirus (CMV) immediate early promoter
    952..970     +  promoter       T7 promoter: promoter for bacteriophage T7 RNA polymerase
   1028..3607    +  CDS            MPHOSPH8: MPP8_HUMAN - Also known as MPP8. Experimental evidence at protein level: Swiss-Prot protein existence level 1. Heterochromatin component that specifically recognizes and binds methylated 'Lys-9' of histone H3 (H3K9me) and promotes recruitment of proteins that mediate epigenetic repression (PubMed:20871592, PubMed:26022416). Mediates recruitment of the HUSH complex to H3K9me3 sites: the HUSH complex is recruited to genomic loci rich in H3K9me3 and is required to maintain transcriptional silencing by promoting recruitment of SETDB1, a histone methyltransferase that mediates further deposition of
   3696..4318    +  polyA_signal   hGH poly(A) signal: human growth hormone polyadenylation signal
   4467..5055    -  rep_origin     ori: high-copy-number ColE1/pMB1/pBR322/pUC origin of replication
   5277..5293    +  polyA_signal   bGH poly(A) signal (fragment): bovine growth hormone polyadenylation signal
   5384..5431    -  polyA_signal   HSV TK poly(A) signal: herpes simplex virus thymidine kinase polyadenylation signal (Cole and Stacy, 1985)
   5490..5642    -  CDS            ble (fragment): BLE_KLEPN - Experimental evidence at protein level: Swiss-Prot protein existence level 1. Binding protein with a strong affinity to the bleomycin family of antibiotics. Binds to CL990; an antimitotic-antibiotic compound. From Klebsiella pneumoniae.
   5663..6457    -  CDS            NeoR/KanR: aminoglycoside phosphotransferase from Tn5; aph(3')-II (or nptII); confers resistance to neomycin, kanamycin, and G418 (Geneticin®)
   6492..6849    -  promoter       SV40 promoter: SV40 enhancer and early promoter
   6851..6955    -  promoter       AmpR promoter: bla
   6982..7410    +  rep_origin     f1 ori (sequence partly withheld): f1 bacteriophage origin of replication; arrow indicates direction of (+) strand synthesis
