[The description below was written by a language model from this plasmid's Addgene catalogue record and pLannotate feature annotations shown in this document.]
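Description:
pCMV6-MPP8-10xHis is a 7.4 kb mammalian expression plasmid built on the pCMV6 backbone that drives expression of human MPHOSPH8 (MPP8) carrying a ten-histidine tag. It is propagated in E. coli as a high-copy plasmid through a ColE1/pUC-type origin and selected with kanamycin. The resistance gene is the Tn5 aminoglycoside phosphotransferase (NeoR/KanR), placed downstream of tandem bacterial (AmpR) and SV40 early promoters and followed by an HSV TK polyadenylation signal. This arrangement lets the same marker confer kanamycin resistance in bacteria and G418 resistance in mammalian cells. An f1 origin is also present, which can support single-stranded DNA production. Short fragments of lacZα, an M13 origin, ble and a bGH poly(A) signal appear to be backbone remnants.

The expression cassette consists of the human cytomegalovirus immediate-early enhancer and promoter, a T7 promoter just upstream of the insert that can be used for in vitro transcription, the MPHOSPH8 coding sequence, and a human growth hormone polyadenylation signal. The catalogue lists the 10xHis tag as N-terminal on the insert. The tag itself is not annotated in the feature table, so its position cannot be confirmed from the annotations, and the cloning sites are recorded as unknown.

MPP8 is a heterochromatin protein that binds H3K9-methylated histone H3 and recruits the HUSH silencing complex to H3K9me3-rich loci. The His tag would suit detection or metal-affinity pulldown of the expressed protein. The associated publication concerns a triplex-forming long non-coding RNA, HIF1α-AS1, that interacts with the HUSH complex.
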