Addgene plasmid #194178: pCMV6-MPP8-10xHis
Purpose: Expresses MPP8-10xHis tagged
Depositing lab: Ralf Brandes & Matthias Leisegang. Depositing organization: Goethe-Universitaet Frankfurt am Main. Publication: HIF1alpha-AS1 is a DNA:DNA:RNA triplex-forming lncRNA interacting with the HUSH complex. Leisegang MS, Bains JK, Seredinski S, Oo JA, Krause NM, Kuo CC, Gunther S, Senturk Cetin N, Warwick T, Cao C, Boos F, Izquierdo Ponce J, Haydar S, Bednarz R, Valasarajan C, Fuhrmann DC, Preussner J, Looso M, Pullamsetti SS, Schulz MH, Jonker HRA, Richter C, Rezende F, Gilsbach R, Pfluger-Muller B, Wittig I, Grummt I, Ribarska T, Costa IG, Schwalbe H, Brandes RP. Nat Commun. 2022 Nov 2;13(1):6563. doi: 10.1038/s41467-022-34252-2. PubMed 36323673.
Backbone
  Vector backbone: pCMV6
  Vector type: Mammalian Expression
Growth in bacteria
  Bacterial resistance: Kanamycin, 50 μg/mL
  Growth temperature: 37°C
  Growth strain: DH5alpha
  Copy number: High Copy
Gene/Insert
  Gene/Insert name: MPHOSPH8 (alt name: M-Phase Phosphoprotein, Mpp8)
  Species: H. sapiens (human)
  Entrez Gene: MPHOSPH8 (a.k.a. HSMPP8, TWA3, mpp8)
  Promoter: CMV
  Tag / fusion protein: 10xHis (N terminal on insert)
  Cloning method: Restriction Enzyme; 5′ cloning site Unknown (unknown if destroyed)
Terms and licenses: Academic/Nonprofit Terms; Industry Terms: Not Available to Industry
How to cite: pCMV6-MPP8-10xHis was a gift from Ralf Brandes & Matthias Leisegang (Addgene plasmid # 194178 ; http://n2t.net/addgene:194178 ; RRID:Addgene_194178)
